>Addgene plasmid #220225 | pAAV_Seq17_VS33_4.26_ChimeraIntron_3NLS_RFP_WPRE_polyA | addgene full sequence | sequence record 438061 | Addgene NGS Result
CCTGCAGGCAGCTGCGCGCTCGCTCGCTCACTGAGGCCGCCCGGGCGTCGGGCGACCTTTGGTCGCCCGG
CCTCAGTGAGCGAGCGAGCGCGCAGAGAGGGAGTGGCCAACTCCATCACTAGGGGTTCCTGCGGCCGCAC
GCGTAGATAATGAGGGTCAGTTCAGAGGCCATTGCACGGACCATGACCCCTTGTCAAGAGAGCAGAGCCA
ATCTACTATTATTTCTGCTAAATGGACATGGTGCATGGGTTAGTGCATCAAACAAGCCCCATCAAGGAAG
CTTCTTTTTTGAAGCAGATAGCATGTAACGCAGAGAACCACAACTGGCCATGGTGCAGAGAATAAGAGAC
TACAGAATACTCAGCCCTAGATGTAATGTCTGTCTCACACTCCTCCCGTCAAGGCTGAGAGAACTTTGAA
GAAAAGGGGGCAGCAAGAATCAATGGGGATGACATTAACTGTGAAACTGTGATTCACAACATTGTGGATA
TGGAACCTGAAGAGGCTATCTCCTGTACCCCAGTGCAGTGATACAGACACCAACCCAGCCACAAAACTTT
CAACCCAAAATTTATCCTGTCTACACGAAGTGTAGGCACGGGGCAGGGAGCAGAGACTGACGGAACGCGT
GAGCGTTCCTTTCTCAGCTCCTTGGCCAGGCAGGCGCTCGCGGCTACCTGCCCTGCTTGGCGCCGCACTG
AAGATTCGCCGCGGCGGAACAGTTGAGTCTCCATCTGGCTACCAACCCACCCGAGCTTTCTTCTCCTCCA
TCACCACCTTCCTGCCTCCCCCTCCTCCCCCTCCTTTCCGTCTTCCCTCTCCACCCCCGCCCCCAATCTC
CTCCTCTTTTTCTCACTACAAGCGGTTGCTGATGCTGAAGCCGAGCGTCACTTCGGCTCCCACGGCAGAC
ATGGCGACATTGACAGTGGTCCAGCCGCTTACTCTGGACAGAGGTAAGGGAGCGGCTGGTCCGTCAGGCC
ACACAGTCCGCACCGCTTCGCCCTCCGCCCTGCCCAGTCCCACAGGGAAGGCAGGATGCGCTCGGGCAGG
GGCAGCTGGGGGAGGAGGATCAGCCCAGGAGGGTTTCGCGCCCGGAGCAGGACACTTTCTTCCCCTCTCT
CCTCTCCTGGTCCCCGCTGCCCCTTCTTGCTGCGCTCTCCGGGGCGTAGGTGCTTGCCAGGGCTCGAATG
TTTCAGCTGACAGTCTCGGTCCCTCGCCGGGTCGCCTCCGGGCCCCGGCTTTGTTGGAGAGGATGCGCCG
GGACCGCTGAGCGCTGGTGACTGGAGGTTGAAGAGGGGCAGAGAAAGCTCTCCCAGCCAGAGCTTGCTAA
GGGACCAGTGGGGAAGCTAGCTGCCAACTGCCGGCGCGGGGACCCGAAGGGAGGAAGTTTGTCCCCGCGC
TGGAGATGAGGGGTCTGTGCAGCTGTTGTGACTGGGAGATCGCCCCAGGGCGGCAGGGCGCTTGGCTGGG
AAGCTGGGTGCAAAGCCGCGGGACTGCCTGGCTAGGGCGCTGCCCTCGGGCGAAAGGGCAGAGCAGAGCT
CGGGCAACCTTCGCTGGCTCAGGGACACCGCATCCGGAGCCGAGCCGGCTTGGCTCCAGCTTCCCGCTCG
GAGCTGCGGCTCTGGTCTTGGTACTCCCTCAGCCTGCAGTTCCAGGGAGGTAGCAACTCCTGTCTCCTGC
TCCAGCAAACCTTGTTCTTCACCAGTCAAGTGTACCTCAGTGCCTGGGCTGCAGAAGGCGCGGAGACAAA
GCGCAGGCTGGGTAACTGTTTAACTTCTAGCCTGTGACCTGTGCGTCCTACTCTTTGGCTGAAACGGAAA
GAGCTTTTGCTCAAACCTTTCCAAACCTTTCCAAACCTTTCTCTAGGATCGGGCCCTGCTGAGTGCACCC
GAGTAGTACCTGGCGGTGGATGGGAGTTTCCTTTCTGCCTCACCAGGTCCAGTTAGTTATTAGGGCTCCA
GAGTCCCCAGCTCTGCAGAGAGAGGGCACCTCTAGCTCTGGGTCCGCAGCGGCGGGGCTTAGGACCCGGT
GCAGTCATTTGAAAATGCTGTGCTCAGAAGAAAATGATTTAGTCCTTGTCCCTCTAAAATTTCTCTTTCT
GGAGGATTAAACTAGCGGCCCAGCAAAGCAAAAAGAGCATCGTACAGCGAGCACAGTGGCAAAGCTGGTA
AACTGTATTTGAGGTTCTTAATGTGGAACCGGTTCGAGAGAGGGTATATAATGGAAGCTCGACTTCCAGG
GGCCCGGTCGTGAGGCACTGGGCAGGTAAGTATCAAGGTTACAAGACAGGTTTAAGGAGACCAATAGAAA
CTGGGCTTGTCGAGACAGAGAAGACTCTTGCGTTTCTGATAGGCACCTATTGGTCTTACTGACATCCACT
TTGCCTTTCTCTCCACAGGTGTCCACCCTGCAGGCTTAAGCATCGATACCATGGACCCAAAAAAGAAGCG
GAAGGTCCCAAAAAAGAAGCGGAAGGTCGAATTCCCAAAAAAGAAGCGGAAGGTCATGGTGTCTAAGGGC
GAAGAGCTGATTAAGGAGAACATGCACATGAAGCTGTACATGGAGGGCACCGTGAACAACCACCACTTCA
AGTGCACATCCGAGGGCGAAGGCAAGCCCTACGAGGGCACCCAGACCATGAGAATCAAGGTGGTCGAGGG
CGGCCCTCTCCCCTTCGCCTTCGACATCCTGGCTACCAGCTTCATGTACGGCAGCAGAACCTTCATCAAC
CACACCCAGGGCATCCCCGACTTCTTTAAGCAGTCCTTCCCTGAGGGCTTCACATGGGAGAGAGTCACCA
CATACGAAGACGGGGGCGTGCTGACCGCTACCCAGGACACCAGCCTCCAGGACGGCTGCCTCATCTACAA
CGTCAAGATCAGAGGGGTGAACTTCCCATCCAACGGCCCTGTGATGCAGAAGAAAACACTCGGCTGGGAG
GCCAACACCGAGATGCTGTACCCCGCTGACGGCGGCCTGGAAGGCAGAAGCGACATGGCCCTGAAGCTCG
TGGGCGGGGGCCACCTGATCTGCAACTTCAAGACCACATACAGATCCAAGAAACCCGCTAAGAACCTCAA
GATGCCCGGCGTCTACTATGTGGACCACAGACTGGAAAGAATCAAGGAGGCCGACAAAGAGACCTACGTC
GAGCAGCACGAGGTGGCTGTGGCCAGATACTGCGACCTCCCTAGCAAACTGGGGCACAAACTTAATTGAG
GATCCTCTAGAGTCGACCTGCAGAAGCTTATCGATAATCAACCTCTGGATTACAAAATTTGTGAAAGATT
GACTGGTATTCTTAACTATGTTGCTCCTTTTACGCTATGTGGATACGCTGCTTTAATGCCTTTGTATCAT
GCTATTGCTTCCCGTATGGCTTTCATTTTCTCCTCCTTGTATAAATCCTGGTTGCTGTCTCTTTATGAGG
AGTTGTGGCCCGTTGTCAGGCAACGTGGCGTGGTGTGCACTGTGTTTGCTGACGCAACCCCCACTGGTTG
GGGCATTGCCACCACCTGTCAGCTCCTTTCCGGGACTTTCGCTTTCCCCCTCCCTATTGCCACGGCGGAA
CTCATCGCCGCCTGCCTTGCCCGCTGCTGGACAGGGGCTCGGCTGTTGGGCACTGACAATTCCGTGGTGT
TGTCGGGGAAATCATCGTCCTTTCCTTGGCTGCTCGCCTGTGTTGCCACCTGGATTCTGCGCGGGACGTC
CTTCTGCTACGTCCCTTCGGCCCTCAATCCAGCGGACCTTCCTTCCCGCGGCCTGCTGCCGGCTCTGCGG
CCTCTTCCGCGTCTTCGCCTTCGCCCTCAGACGAGTCGGATCTCCCTTTGGGCCGCCTCCCCGCATCGAT
ACCGTCGACCTCGAGACCTAGATCTACGGGTGGCATCCCTGTGACCCCTCCCCAGTGCCTCTCCTGGCCC
TGGAAGTTGCCACTCCAGTGCCCACCAGCCTTGTCCTAATAAAATTAAGTTGCATCATTTTGTCTGACTA
GGTGTCCTTCTATAATATTATGGGGTGGAGGGGGGTGGTATGGAGCAAGGGGCAAGTTGGGAAGACAACC
TGTAGGGCCTGCGGGGTCTATTGGGAACCAAGCTGGAGTGCAGTGGCACAATCTTGGCTCACTGCAATCT
CCGCCTCCTGGGTTCAAGCGATTCTCCTGCCTCAGCCTCCCGAGTTGTTGGGATTCCAGGCATGCATGAC
CAGGCTCAGCTAATTTTTGTTTTTTTGGTAGAGACGGGGTTTCACCATATTGGCCAGGCTGGTCTCCAAC
TCCTAATCTCAGGTGATCTACCCACCTTGGCCTCCCAAATTGCTGGGATTACAGGCGTGAACCACTGCTC
CCTTCCCTGTCCTTCTGATTTTGTAGGTAACCACGTGCGGACCGAGCGGCCGCAGGAACCCCTAGTGATG
GAGTTGGCCACTCCCTCTCTGCGCGCTCGCTCGCTCACTGAGGCCGGGCGACCAAAGGTCGCCCGACGCC
CGGGCTTTGCCCGGGCGGCCTCAGTGAGCGAGCGAGCGCGCAGCTGCCTGCAGGGGCGCCTGATGCGGTA
TTTTCTCCTTACGCATCTGTGCGGTATTTCACACCGCATA
[95 nt withheld, positions 4591-4685]
T
[46 nt withheld, positions 4687-4732]
C
[141 nt withheld, positions 4734-4874]
CCTTTGACGTTGGAGTCCACGTTCTTT
[37 nt withheld, positions 4902-4938]
ACTCTATCTCGGGCTATTCTTTTGATTTATAAGGGATTTTGCCGATTTCGGTCTATTGGTTAAAAAATGA
GCTGATTTAACAAAAATTTAACGCGAATTTTAACAAAATATTAACGTTTACAATTTTATGGTGCACTCTC
AGTACAATCTGCTCTGATGCCGCATAGTTAAGCCAGCCCCGACACCCGCCAACACCCGCTGACGCGCCCT
GACGGGCTTGTCTGCTCCCGGCATCCGCTTACAGACAAGCTGTGACCGTCTCCGGGAGCTGCATGTGTCA
GAGGTTTTCACCGTCATCACCGAAACGCGCGAGACGAAAGGGCCTCGTGATACGCCTATTTTTATAGGTT
AATGTCATGATAATAATGGTTTCTTAGACGTCAGGTGGCACTTTTCGGGGAAATGTGCGCGGAACCCCTA
TTTGTTTATTTTTCTAAATACATTCAAATATGTATCCGCTCATGAGACAATAACCCTGATAAATGCTTCA
ATAATATTGAAAAAGGAAGAGTATGAGTATTCAACATTTCCGTGTCGCCCTTATTCCCTTTTTTGCGGCA
TTTTGCCTTCCTGTTTTTGCTCACCCAGAAACGCTGGTGAAAGTAAAAGATGCTGAAGATCAGTTGGGTG
CACGAGTGGGTTACATCGAACTGGATCTCAACAGCGGTAAGATCCTTGAGAGTTTTCGCCCCGAAGAACG
TTTTCCAATGATGAGCACTTTTAAAGTTCTGCTATGTGGCGCGGTATTATCCCGTATTGACGCCGGGCAA
GAGCAACTCGGTCGCCGCATACACTATTCTCAGAATGACTTGGTTGAGTACTCACCAGTCACAGAAAAGC
ATCTTACGGATGGCATGACAGTAAGAGAATTATGCAGTGCTGCCATAACCATGAGTGATAACACTGCGGC
CAACTTACTTCTGACAACGATCGGAGGACCGAAGGAGCTAACCGCTTTTTTGCACAACATGGGGGATCAT
GTAACTCGCCTTGATCGTTGGGAACCGGAGCTGAATGAAGCCATACCAAACGACGAGCGTGACACCACGA
TGCCTGTAGCAATGGCAACAACGTTGCGCAAACTATTAACTGGCGAACTACTTACTCTAGCTTCCCGGCA
ACAATTAATAGACTGGATGGAGGCGGATAAAGTTGCAGGACCACTTCTGCGCTCGGCCCTTCCGGCTGGC
TGGTTTATTGCTGATAAATCTGGAGCCGGTGAGCGTGGGTCTCGCGGTATCATTGCAGCACTGGGGCCAG
ATGGTAAGCCCTCCCGTATCGTAGTTATCTACACGACGGGGAGTCAGGCAACTATGGATGAACGAAATAG
ACAGATCGCTGAGATAGGTGCCTCACTGATTAAGCATTGGTAACTGTCAGACCAAGTTTACTCATATATA
CTTTAGATTGATTTAAAACTTCATTTTTAATTTAAAAGGATCTAGGTGAAGATCCTTTTTGATAATCTCA
TGACCAAAATCCCTTAACGTGAGTTTTCGTTCCACTGAGCGTCAGACCCCGTAGAAAAGATCAAAGGATC
TTCTTGAGATCCTTTTTTTCTGCGCGTAATCTGCTGCTTGCAAACAAAAAAACCACCGCTACCAGCGGTG
GTTTGTTTGCCGGATCAAGAGCTACCAACTCTTTTTCCGAAGGTAACTGGCTTCAGCAGAGCGCAGATAC
CAAATACTGTTCTTCTAGTGTAGCCGTAGTTAGGCCACCACTTCAAGAACTCTGTAGCACCGCCTACATA
CCTCGCTCTGCTAATCCTGTTACCAGTGGCTGCTGCCAGTGGCGATAAGTCGTGTCTTACCGGGTTGGAC
TCAAGACGATAGTTACCGGATAAGGCGCAGCGGTCGGGCTGAACGGGGGGTTCGTGCACACAGCCCAGCT
TGGAGCGAACGACCTACACCGAACTGAGATACCTACAGCGTGAGCTATGAGAAAGCGCCACGCTTCCCGA
AGGGAGAAAGGCGGACAGGTATCCGGTAAGCGGCAGGGTCGGAACAGGAGAGCGCACGAGGGAGCTTCCA
GGGGGAAACGCCTGGTATCTTTATAGTCCTGTCGGGTTTCGCCACCTCTGACTTGAGCGTCGATTTTTGT
GATGCTCGTCAGGGGGGCGGAGCCTATGGAAAAACGCCAGCAACGCGGCCTTTTTACGGTTCCTGGCCTT
TTGCTGGCCTTTTGCTCACATGT
Features (pLannotate 1.2.2; 18 found; start..end, strand, type, name):
     12..39      +  repeat_region  AAV2 ITR (fragment): inverted terminal repeat of adeno-associated virus serotype 2 inverted
     68..95      +  repeat_region  AAV2 ITR (fragment): inverted terminal repeat of adeno-associated virus serotype 2 inverted
    872..952     +  CDS            Lin7a (fragment): LIN7A_RAT - Also known as Mals1, Veli1. Experimental evidence at protein level: Swiss-Prot protein existence level 1. Plays a role in establishing and maintaining the asymmetric distribution of channels and receptors at the plasma membrane of polarized cells. Forms membrane-associated multiprotein complexes that may regulate delivery and recycling of proteins to the correct membrane domains. The tripartite complex composed of LIN7 (LIN7A, LIN7B or LIN7C), CASK and APBA1 associates with the motor protein KIF17 to transport vesicles containing N-methyl-D-aspartate (NMDA) receptor subunit NR2B al
   2209..2239    +  promoter       minP: minimal TATA-box promoter with low basal activity
   2266..2398    +  intron         chimeric intron: chimera between introns from human β-globin and immunoglobulin heavy chain genes
   2506..3219    +  CDS            TagRFP: monomeric derivative of red fluorescent protein from Entacmaea quadricolor (Merzlyak et al., 2007) mammalian codon-optimized
   3220..3243    +  misc_feature   MCS (fragment): pUC18/19 multiple cloning site
   3256..3844    +  misc_feature   WPRE: woodchuck hepatitis virus posttranscriptional regulatory element
   3845..3865    +  misc_feature   MCS (fragment): pBluescript multiple cloning site
   3878..4354    +  polyA_signal   hGH poly(A) signal: human growth hormone polyadenylation signal
   4394..4534    +  repeat_region  AAV2 ITR: inverted terminal repeat of adeno-associated virus serotype 2 inverted
   4539..4590    -  misc_feature   bom (fragment): basis of mobility region from pBR322
   4609..5064    +  rep_origin     f1 ori (sequence partly withheld): f1 bacteriophage origin of replication; arrow indicates direction of (+) strand synthesis
   5065..5114    -  misc_feature   bom (fragment): basis of mobility region from pBR322
   5216..5251    -  CDS            rop (fragment): Rop protein, which maintains plasmids at low copy number; rop
   5346..5450    +  promoter       AmpR promoter: bla
   5451..6311    +  CDS            AmpR: β-lactamase; bla; confers resistance to ampicillin, carbenicillin, and related antibiotics
   6482..7070    +  rep_origin     ori: high-copy-number ColE1/pMB1/pBR322/pUC origin of replication
