[The description below was written by a language model from this plasmid's Addgene catalogue record and pLannotate feature annotations shown in this document.]
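Description:
pAAV_Seq17_VS33_4.26_ChimeraIntron_3NLS_RFP_WPRE_polyA is an AAV transfer plasmid built on the Stratagene pAAV backbone and intended for mammalian expression after packaging into recombinant adeno-associated virus. It is maintained in bacteria through a high-copy ColE1/pUC-type origin and selected with ampicillin via the bla gene. An f1 phage origin is also present, along with small remnants of pBR322 bom and rop sequences. The expression cassette is flanked by AAV2 inverted terminal repeats, which supply the cis signals for genome replication and encapsidation. The right ITR is annotated in full, whereas only short fragments are detected on the left side, which may reflect the difficulty of sequencing and annotating these hairpin-forming repeats.

The payload is a 1,567 bp mouse genomic fragment, the candidate enhancer VS33, placed upstream of a minimal TATA-box promoter with low basal activity, so reporter output depends largely on the enhancer. A short match to Lin7a within this region probably reflects the genomic origin of the fragment rather than an expressed coding sequence. Downstream of the minimal promoter lie a chimeric β-globin/immunoglobulin intron, which promotes efficient transcript processing, and a codon-optimized TagRFP reporter. The plasmid name indicates three nuclear localization signals on the reporter, though these are not separately annotated. A WPRE enhances transcript stability and expression, and the human growth hormone polyadenylation signal terminates the unit. The construct serves as a validation vector for an AAV-STARR-seq screen of enhancer activity in the mouse brain in vivo, allowing VS33 activity to be read out individually as nuclear red fluorescence.
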