Addgene plasmid #220225: pAAV_Seq17_VS33_4.26_ChimeraIntron_3NLS_RFP_WPRE_polyA
Purpose: AAV-STARR-seq validation vector containing VS33 enhancer
Depositing lab: Simon Rumpel. Depositing organization: Universitaetsmedizin Mainz. Publication: An unbiased AAV-STARR-seq screen revealing the enhancer activity map of genomic regions in the mouse brain in vivo. Chan YC, Kienle E, Oti M, Di Liddo A, Mendez-Lago M, Aschauer DF, Peter M, Pagani M, Arnold C, Vonderheit A, Schon C, Kreuz S, Stark A, Rumpel S. Sci Rep. 2023 Apr 25;13(1):6745. doi: 10.1038/s41598-023-33448-w. PubMed 37185990.
Backbone
  Vector backbone: pAAV
  Backbone manufacturer: Stratagene
  Backbone size w/o insert (bp): 3000
  Vector type: Mammalian Expression, AAV
Growth in bacteria
  Bacterial resistance: Ampicillin, 100 μg/mL
  Growth temperature: 37°C
  Growth strain: NEB Stable
  Copy number: High Copy
Gene/Insert
  Gene/Insert name: Enhancer (VS33)
  Species: M. musculus (mouse)
  Insert size (bp): 1567
Terms and licenses: Academic/Nonprofit Terms; Industry Terms: Not Available to Industry
How to cite: pAAV_Seq17_VS33_4.26_ChimeraIntron_3NLS_RFP_WPRE_polyA was a gift from Simon Rumpel (Addgene plasmid # 220225 ; http://n2t.net/addgene:220225 ; RRID:Addgene_220225)
